>Addgene plasmid #61664 | KIF5C(1-560)-2xmCherry-EF(C) | depositor full sequence | sequence record 100644 | Full plasmid sequence
TAGTTATTAATAGTAATCAATTACGGGGTCATTAGTTCATAGCCCATATATGGAGTTCCGCGTTACATAA
CTTACGGTAAATGGCCCGCCTGGCTGACCGCCCAACGACCCCCGCCCATTGACGTCAATAATGACGTATG
TTCCCATAGTAACGCCAATAGGGACTTTCCATTGACGTCAATGGGTGGAGTATTTACGGTAAACTGCCCA
CTTGGCAGTACATCAAGTGTATCATATGCCAAGTACGCCCCCTATTGACGTCAATGACGGTAAATGGCCC
GCCTGGCATTATGCCCAGTACATGACCTTATGGGACTTTCCTACTTGGCAGTACATCTACGTATTAGTCA
TCGCTATTACCATGGTGATGCGGTTTTGGCAGTACATCAATGGGCGTGGATAGCGGTTTGACTCACGGGG
ATTTCCAAGTCTCCACCCCATTGACGTCAATGGGAGTTTGTTTTGGCACCAAAATCAACGGGACTTTCCA
AAATGTCGTAACAACTCCGCCCCATTGACGCAAATGGGCGGTAGGCGTGTACGGTGGGAGGTCTATATAA
GCAGAGCTGGTTTAGTGAACCGTCAGATCCGCTAGCGCTACCGGACTCAGATCTCGAGCTCAAGCTTCGA
ATTCATGGCGGATCCAGCCGAATGCAGCATCAAAGTGATGTGCCGGTTCCGGCCCCTCAACGAAGCTGAG
ATCCTCCGCGGGGACAAATTCATCCCCAAATTCAAAGGCGAGGAGACGGTGGTGATCGGGCAAGGGAAGC
CGTATGTCTTTGACCGAGTTCTGCCGCCCAACACAACCCAGGAGCAGGTCTACAATGCCTGTGCGAAGCA
GATTGTCAAAGATGTCCTCGAGGGTTACAATGGGACAATTTTTGCATACGGGCAGACTTCATCAGGAAAA
ACTCATACCATGGAGGGGAAGCTGCACGATCCTCAGCTTATGGGTATCATACCCAGGATCGCACACGATA
TTTTCGATCACATCTATTCCATGGATGAGAACTTGGAGTTTCATATCAAGGTTTCCTATTTTGAGATCTA
CTTGGACAAAATAAGGGACTTGCTTGACGTGTCCAAGACCAACTTGGCTGTTCATGAAGACAAAAACAGA
GTCCCCTATGTAAAGGGGTGCACCGAGAGGTTTGTGTCAAGCCCGGAGGAGGTCATGGATGTGATCGATG
AGGGCAAAGCAAACCGACATGTGGCTGTGACAAACATGAACGAACACAGCTCCAGGAGTCACAGTATCTT
CCTGATTAACATTAAACAAGAGAATGTGGAGACTGAAAAAAAACTCAGCGGGAAGCTGTATTTGGTTGAT
TTGGCTGGGAGTGAAAAGGTCAGCAAAACTGGTGCCGAGGGAGCTGTTCTTGATGAAGCTAAAAATATCA
ACAAGTCTTTGTCTGCTCTTGGAAATGTGATCTCTGCCTTGGCAGAAGGGACAAAAACACATGTGCCATA
CCGGGACAGCAAGATGACTCGGATTCTCCAGGACTCTCTGGGTGGGAACTGCAGGACCACCATTGTCATT
TGCTGTTCTCCTTCAGTCTTCAATGAGGCTGAGACCAAGTCCACGCTGATGTTTGGACAGAGAGCAAAGA
CCATCAAGAATACAGTCTCTGTGAACTTGGAACTAACAGCAGAAGAATGGAAGAAGAAATATGAAAAAGA
GAAAGAGAAGAATAAGGCCCTGAAGAGTGTCATCCAGCATCTGGAGGTGGAGCTGAACAGGTGGAGGAAC
GGGGAAGCTGTGCCTGAGGATGAACAGATCAGTGCCAAGGACCAGAAGAACCTGGAGCCCTGCGACAACA
CACCCATCATAGACAACATCACACCTGTGGTTGACGGCATCTCTGCTGAGAAAGAGAAGTATGACGAGGA
AATCACCAGTCTGTACCGACAGCTGGATGACAAGGACGATGAAATTAACCAGCAGAGCCAGCTGGCTGAA
AAGCTGAAGCAACAGATGTTGGATCAGGACGAGCTTCTAGCTTCCACCAGAAGGGACTACGAGAAAATCC
AGGAGGAGCTGACCCGCCTCCAGATTGAAAACGAGGCGGCTAAAGACGAGGTGAAGGAGGTCCTCCAGGC
CCTGGAGGAGCTGGCTGTCAATTACGACCAGAAGTCACAGGAAGTGGAGGACAAGACCCGGGCCAACGAG
CAACTGACCGATGAGCTGGCCCAGAAAACGACGACACTGACAACCACCCAGCGGGAGCTGAGTCAGCTAC
AGGAGCTTAGCAACCACCAGAAGAAGAGGGCCACGGAGATCCTGAACCTGCTTCTCAAGGATCTGGGCGA
GCTGGTACCGGGAGGTGGTGGAGGAGGAGGTGGAGGACCGGTCGCCACCATGGTCAGCAAAGGGGAAGAG
GATAACATGGCCATCATCAAAGAGTTCATGCGGTTCAAGGTGCACATGGAAGGCAGCGTGAACGGACATG
AGTTCGAGATCGAAGGAGAAGGAGAGGGACGCCCTTACGAGGGAACTCAGACCGCAAAGCTGAAAGTGAC
TAAGGGTGGCCCTCTGCCGTTTGCGTGGGACATTCTGTCCCCGCAATTCATGTATGGCTCAAAAGCCTAC
GTCAAACACCCAGCTGACATCCCAGACTACCTGAAACTCAGCTTTCCGGAAGGATTCAAGTGGGAACGCG
TCATGAATTTCGAAGATGGCGGAGTGGTCACCGTGACTCAAGACAGCTCGTTGCAAGACGGGGAGTTTAT
CTACAAGGTGAAGCTCCGGGGAACTAACTTCCCATCAGACGGTCCGGTCATGCAGAAAAAGACGATGGGT
TGGGAAGCCTCCTCGGAGAGAATGTACCCAGAGGACGGCGCGCTGAAGGGTGAAATCAAACAGAGACTCA
AACTGAAAGATGGAGGACACTACGACGCGGAAGTCAAGACCACCTACAAGGCAAAGAAACCAGTGCAGTT
GCCAGGAGCGTACAACGTGAACATCAAACTTGATATCACCTCGCACAACGAAGATTACACCATTGTGGAG
CAATACGAACGGGCGGAAGGAAGGCATTCGACCGGGGGAATGGACGAATTATACAAGGGCTCCGGGAGCG
GAATGGTGAGCAAGGGAGAAGAAGATAACATGGCTATTATCAAGGAATTTATGCGCTTCAAGGTTCATAT
GGAGGGCTCAGTGAACGGGCACGAATTTGAAATCGAGGGAGAGGGAGAAGGCAGACCGTACGAAGGCACC
CAGACTGCTAAGCTGAAGGTTACTAAGGGAGGACCTCTGCCCTTCGCATGGGACATCCTTTCGCCGCAGT
TCATGTACGGTTCCAAGGCTTATGTGAAGCACCCGGCAGACATTCCGGATTACCTGAAGCTGTCATTCCC
TGAGGGCTTTAAGTGGGAGCGCGTGATGAACTTTGAAGATGGTGGAGTGGTGACTGTGACCCAAGACTCC
TCCCTGCAAGATGGGGAGTTCATCTACAAAGTCAAGTTGCGCGGAACTAATTTCCCTTCGGACGGGCCGG
TGATGCAGAAGAAAACTATGGGATGGGAAGCTTCATCGGAAAGGATGTACCCCGAGGACGGAGCCCTGAA
AGGGGAGATCAAGCAGCGGCTCAAGCTCAAGGATGGCGGTCATTACGACGCCGAAGTCAAGACCACGTAC
AAGGCCAAGAAGCCGGTGCAGCTCCCTGGCGCGTACAATGTCAATATCAAGCTCGACATCACGTCCCATA
ATGAGGATTATACTATCGTGGAACAGTACGAGCGCGCCGAAGGACGGCACTCAACCGGAGGAATGGACGA
GCTGTACAAAGGTTCAGGACCGGTTTCGGGATCGGGAGGGAGCGGAGGATCCGGGGGTTCCGGTTCGACG
CTCGACGAACTTTTCGAGGAACTGGACAAGAACGGCGATGGGGAAGTCAGCTTCGAGGAGTTTCAAGTGT
TGGTAAAGAAAATCTCCCAGTGATCTAGATCATAATCAGCCATACCACATTTGTAGAGGTTTTACTTGCT
TTAAAAAACCTCCCACACCTCCCCCTGAACCTGAAACATAAAATGAATGCAATTGTTGTTGTTAACTTGT
TTATTGCAGCTTATAATGGTTACAAATAAAGCAATAGCATCACAAATTTCACAAATAAAGCATTTTTTTC
ACTGCATTCTAGTTGTGGTTTGTCCAAACTCATCAATGTATCTTAAGGCGTAAATTGTAAGCGTTAATAT
TTTGTTAAAATTCGCGTTAAATTTTTGTTAAATCAGCTCATTTTTTAACCAATAGGCCGAAATCGGCAAA
ATCCCTTATAAATCAAAAGAATAGACCGAGATAGGGT
[37 nt withheld, positions 4308-4344]
AAAGAACGTGGACTCCAACGTCAAAGG
[49 nt withheld, positions 4372-4420]
T
[91 nt withheld, positions 4422-4512]
G
[124 nt withheld, positions 4514-4637]
CAGGTGGCACTTTTCGGGGAAATGTGCGCGGAACCCCTATTTGTTTATTTTTCTAAATACATTCAAATAT
GTATCCGCTCATGAGACAATAACCCTGATAAATGCTTCAATAATATTGAAAAAGGAAGAGTCCTGAGGCG
GAAAGAACCAGCTGTGGAATGTGTGTCAGTTAGGGTGTGGAAAGTCCCCAGGCTCCCCAGCAGGCAGAAG
TATGCAAAGCATGCATCTCAATTAGTCAGCAACCAGGTGTGGAAAGTCCCCAGGCTCCCCAGCAGGCAGA
AGTATGCAAAGCATGCATCTCAATTAGTCAGCAACCATAGTCCCGCCCCTAACTCCGCCCATCCCGCCCC
TAACTCCGCCCAGTTCCGCCCATTCTCCGCCCCATGGCTGACTAATTTTTTTTATTTATGCAGAGGCCGA
GGCCGCCTCGGCCTCTGAGCTATTCCAGAAGTAGTGAGGAGGCTTTTTTGGAGGCCTAGGCTTTTGCAAA
GATCGATCAAGAGACAGGATGAGGATCGTTTCGCATGATTGAACAAGATGGATTGCACGCAGGTTCTCCG
GCCGCTTGGGTGGAGAGGCTATTCGGCTATGACTGGGCACAACAGACAATCGGCTGCTCTGATGCCGCCG
TGTTCCGGCTGTCAGCGCAGGGGCGCCCGGTTCTTTTTGTCAAGACCGACCTGTCCGGTGCCCTGAATGA
ACTGCAAGACGAGGCAGCGCGGCTATCGTGGCTGGCCACGACGGGCGTTCCTTGCGCAGCTGTGCTCGAC
GTTGTCACTGAAGCGGGAAGGGACTGGCTGCTATTGGGCGAAGTGCCGGGGCAGGATCTCCTGTCATCTC
ACCTTGCTCCTGCCGAGAAAGTATCCATCATGGCTGATGCAATGCGGCGGCTGCATACGCTTGATCCGGC
TACCTGCCCATTCGACCACCAAGCGAAACATCGCATCGAGCGAGCACGTACTCGGATGGAAGCCGGTCTT
GTCGATCAGGATGATCTGGACGAAGAGCATCAGGGGCTCGCGCCAGCCGAACTGTTCGCCAGGCTCAAGG
CGAGCATGCCCGACGGCGAGGATCTCGTCGTGACCCATGGCGATGCCTGCTTGCCGAATATCATGGTGGA
AAATGGCCGCTTTTCTGGATTCATCGACTGTGGCCGGCTGGGTGTGGCGGACCGCTATCAGGACATAGCG
TTGGCTACCCGTGATATTGCTGAAGAGCTTGGCGGCGAATGGGCTGACCGCTTCCTCGTGCTTTACGGTA
TCGCCGCTCCCGATTCGCAGCGCATCGCCTTCTATCGCCTTCTTGACGAGTTCTTCTGAGCGGGACTCTG
GGGTTCGAAATGACCGACCAAGCGACGCCCAACCTGCCATCACGAGATTTCGATTCCACCGCCGCCTTCT
ATGAAAGGTTGGGCTTCGGAATCGTTTTCCGGGACGCCGGCTGGATGATCCTCCAGCGCGGGGATCTCAT
GCTGGAGTTCTTCGCCCACCCTAGGGGGAGGCTAACTGAAACACGGAAGGAGACAATACCGGAAGGAACC
CGCGCTATGACGGCAATAAAAAGACAGAATAAAACGCACGGTGTTGGGTCGTTTGTTCATAAACGCGGGG
TTCGGTCCCAGGGCTGGCACTCTGTCGATACCCCACCGAGACCCCATTGGGGCCAATACGCCCGCGTTTC
TTCCTTTTCCCCACCCCACCCCCCAAGTTCGGGTGAAGGCCCAGGGCTCGCAGCCAACGTCGGGGCGGCA
GGCCCTGCCATAGCCTCAGGTTACTCATATATACTTTAGATTGATTTAAAACTTCATTTTTAATTTAAAA
GGATCTAGGTGAAGATCCTTTTTGATAATCTCATGACCAAAATCCCTTAACGTGAGTTTTCGTTCCACTG
AGCGTCAGACCCCGTAGAAAAGATCAAAGGATCTTCTTGAGATCCTTTTTTTCTGCGCGTAATCTGCTGC
TTGCAAACAAAAAAACCACCGCTACCAGCGGTGGTTTGTTTGCCGGATCAAGAGCTACCAACTCTTTTTC
CGAAGGTAACTGGCTTCAGCAGAGCGCAGATACCAAATACTGTCCTTCTAGTGTAGCCGTAGTTAGGCCA
CCACTTCAAGAACTCTGTAGCACCGCCTACATACCTCGCTCTGCTAATCCTGTTACCAGTGGCTGCTGCC
AGTGGCGATAAGTCGTGTCTTACCGGGTTGGACTCAAGACGATAGTTACCGGATAAGGCGCAGCGGTCGG
GCTGAACGGGGGGTTCGTGCACACAGCCCAGCTTGGAGCGAACGACCTACACCGAACTGAGATACCTACA
GCGTGAGCTATGAGAAAGCGCCACGCTTCCCGAAGGGAGAAAGGCGGACAGGTATCCGGTAAGCGGCAGG
GTCGGAACAGGAGAGCGCACGAGGGAGCTTCCAGGGGGAAACGCCTGGTATCTTTATAGTCCTGTCGGGT
TTCGCCACCTCTGACTTGAGCGTCGATTTTTGTGATGCTCGTCAGGGGGGCGGAGCCTATGGAAAAACGC
CAGCAACGCGGCCTTTTTACGGTTCCTGGCCTTTTGCTGGCCTTTTGCTCACATGTTCTTTCCTGCGTTA
TCCCCTGATTCTGTGGATAACCGTATTACCGCCATGCAT
Features (pLannotate 1.2.2; 17 found; start..end, strand, type, name):
     61..364     +  enhancer       CMV enhancer: human cytomegalovirus immediate early enhancer
    365..568     +  promoter       CMV promoter: human cytomegalovirus (CMV) immediate early promoter
    591..634     +  misc_feature   MCS (fragment): multiple cloning site
    635..1351    +  CDS            Kif5c: KIF5C_RAT - Also known as Nkhc2. Experimental evidence at protein level: Swiss-Prot protein existence level 1. Involved in synaptic transmission (By similarity). Mediates dendritic trafficking of mRNAs (By similarity). Kinesin is a microtubule-associated force-producing protein that may play a role in organelle transport (By similarity). Required for anterograde axonal transportation of MAPK8IP3/JIP3 which is essential for MAPK8IP3/JIP3 function in axon elongation (PubMed:23576431). From Rattus norvegicus (Rat).
   2360..3067    +  CDS            mCherry: mCherry is a basic (constitutively fluorescent) red fluorescent protein published in 2004, derived from Discosoma sp.. It is reported to be a very rapidly-maturing monomer with low acid sensitivity.
   3083..3790    +  CDS            mCherry: mCherry is a basic (constitutively fluorescent) red fluorescent protein published in 2004, derived from Discosoma sp.. It is reported to be a very rapidly-maturing monomer with low acid sensitivity.
   3845..3940    +  CDS            S100G (fragment): S100G_BOVIN - Also known as CALB3, S100D. Experimental evidence at protein level: Swiss-Prot protein existence level 1. From Bos taurus (Bovine).
   3948..4031    +  CDS            large T antigen (fragment): large T antigen from SV40 (simian virus 40)
   4054..4175    +  polyA_signal   SV40 poly(A) signal: SV40 polyadenylation signal
   4209..4637    -  rep_origin     f1 ori (sequence partly withheld): f1 bacteriophage origin of replication; arrow indicates direction of (+) strand synthesis
   4664..4768    +  promoter       AmpR promoter: bla
   4770..5127    +  promoter       SV40 promoter: SV40 enhancer and early promoter
   5162..5956    +  CDS            NeoR/KanR: aminoglycoside phosphotransferase from Tn5; aph(3')-II (or nptII); confers resistance to neomycin, kanamycin, and G418 (Geneticin®)
   5977..6129    +  CDS            ble (fragment): BLE_KLEPN - Experimental evidence at protein level: Swiss-Prot protein existence level 1. Binding protein with a strong affinity to the bleomycin family of antibiotics. Binds to CL990; an antimitotic-antibiotic compound. From Klebsiella pneumoniae.
   6188..6235    +  polyA_signal   HSV TK poly(A) signal: herpes simplex virus thymidine kinase polyadenylation signal (Cole and Stacy, 1985)
   6326..6342    -  polyA_signal   bGH poly(A) signal (fragment): bovine growth hormone polyadenylation signal
   6564..7152    +  rep_origin     ori: high-copy-number ColE1/pMB1/pBR322/pUC origin of replication
