[The description below was written by a language model from this plasmid's Addgene catalogue record and pLannotate feature annotations shown in this document.]
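Description:
KIF5C(1-560)-2xmCherry-EF(C) is a 7,266 bp mammalian expression plasmid built on a Clontech C1-type backbone. It is propagated in E. coli from a high-copy ColE1/pUC origin and also carries an f1 phage origin. A single NeoR/KanR (Tn5 aminoglycoside phosphotransferase) gene sits behind tandem bacterial (bla) and SV40 early promoters and ends in an HSV TK polyadenylation signal. This arrangement gives kanamycin resistance in bacteria and could support G418 selection in mammalian cells. Short annotated fragments of ble, SV40 large T antigen and a bGH poly(A) signal appear to be backbone remnants or partial sequence matches rather than functional parts.

The payload is a single fusion open reading frame of about 3.3 kb, driven by the human CMV immediate-early enhancer and promoter and terminated by the SV40 poly(A) signal. It begins with residues 1-560 of rat KIF5C, a kinesin-1 heavy chain. The automated annotation marks only the first part of this region as Kif5c, but the gap before the first mCherry is consistent with the rest of the truncated motor. Two tandem copies of mCherry follow, giving a brighter red label than a single fluorophore. At the C-terminus is a short segment matching bovine S100G (calbindin D9k), an EF-hand calcium-binding protein, which corresponds to the "EF(C)" linker named in the record. The name suggests this is the C-terminal half of a split EF-hand pair meant to associate with a complementary partner, although the record does not spell this out.

According to the record, the construct supplies a fluorescently labelled, truncated kinesin-1 carrying an EF-hand linker. It was made as part of a method for assembling multiple proteins into defined complexes in cells, used to examine how kinesin motors behave when coupled together.
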