Addgene plasmid #61664: KIF5C(1-560)-2xmCherry-EF(C)
Purpose: Tandem mCherry-labeled, truncated kinesin-1 fused to EF Hand linker
Depositing lab: Kristen Verhey. Depositing organization: University of Michigan. Publication: A method for multiprotein assembly in cells reveals independent action of kinesins in complex. Norris SR, Soppina V, Dizaji AS, Schimert KI, Sept D, Cai D, Sivaramakrishnan S, Verhey KJ. J Cell Biol. 2014 Nov 10;207(3):393-406. doi: 10.1083/jcb.201407086. Epub 2014 Nov 3. PubMed 25365993.
Backbone
  Vector backbone: C1
  Backbone manufacturer: Clontech
  Backbone size w/o insert (bp): 4013
  Total vector size (bp): 7266
  Vector type: Mammalian Expression
Growth in bacteria
  Bacterial resistance: Kanamycin, 50 μg/mL
  Growth temperature: 37°C
  Growth strain: DH5alpha
  Copy number: High Copy
Gene/Insert
  Gene/Insert name: KIF5C(1-560)-2xmCherry-EF(C) (alt name: KHC)
  Species: R. norvegicus (rat)
  Insert size (bp): 3306
  Entrez Gene: Kif5c
Terms and licenses: Academic/Nonprofit Terms; Industry Terms: Not Available to Industry
How to cite: KIF5C(1-560)-2xmCherry-EF(C) was a gift from Kristen Verhey (Addgene plasmid # 61664 ; http://n2t.net/addgene:61664 ; RRID:Addgene_61664)
