>Addgene plasmid #61664 | KIF5C(1-560)-2xmCherry-EF(C) | addgene partial sequence | sequence record 103008 | CMV-F 5'-CGCAAATGGGCGGTAGGCGTG-3'
GTGAACCGTCAGATCCGCTAGCGCTACCGGACTCAGATCTCGAGCTCAAGCTTCGAATTCATGGCGGATC
CAGCCGAATGCAGCATCAAAGTGATGTGCCGGTTCCGGCCCCTCAACGAAGCTGAGATCCTCCGCGGGGA
CAAATTCATCCCCAAATTCAAAGGCGAGGAGACGGTGGTGATCGGGCAAGGGAAGCCGTATGTCTTTGAC
CGAGTTCTGCCGCCCAACACAACCCAGGAGCAGGTCTACAATGCCTGTGCGAAGCAGATTGTCAAAGATG
TCCTCGAGGGTTACAATGGGACAATTTTTGCATACGGGCAGACTTCATCAGGAAAAACTCATACCATGGA
GGGGAAGCTGCACGATCCTCAGCTTATGGGTATCATACCCAGGATCGCACACGATATTTTCGATCACATC
TATTCCATGGATGAGAACTTGGAGTTTCATATCAAGGTTTCCTATTTTGAGATCTACTTGGACAAAATAA
GGGACTTGCTTGACGTGTCCAAGACCAACTTGGCTGTTCATGAAGACAAAAACAGAGTCCCCTATGTAAA
GGGGTGCACCGAGAGGTTTGTGTCAAGCCCGGAGGAGGTCATGGATGTGATCGATGAGGGCAAAGCAAAC
CGACATGTGGCTGTGACAAACATGAACGAACACAGCTCCAGGAGTCACAGTATCTTCCTGATTAACATTA
AACAAGAGAATGTGGAGACTGAAAAAAAACTCAGCGGGAAGCTGTATTTGGTTGATTTGGCTGGGAGTGA
AAAGGTCAGCAAAACTGGTGCCGAGGGAGCTGTTCTTGATGAAGCTAAAAATATCAACAAGTCTTTGTCT
GCTCTTGGAAATGTGATCTCTGCCTTGGCAGAAGGGAC
