>Addgene plasmid #61664 | KIF5C(1-560)-2xmCherry-EF(C) | addgene partial sequence | sequence record 103011 | SV40pA-R 5'-GAAATTTGTGATGCTATTGC-3'
GTTAACAACAACAATTGCATTCATTTTATGTTTCAGGTTCAGGGGGAGGTGTGGGAGGTTTTTTAAAGCA
AGTAAAACCTCTACAAATGTGGTATGGCTGATTATGATCTAGATCACTGGGAGATTTTCTTTACCAACAC
TTGAAACTCCTCGAAGCTGACTTCCCCATCGCCGTTCTTGTCCAGTTCCTCGAAAAGTTCGTCGAGCGTC
GAACCGGAACCCCCGGATCCTCCGCTCCCTCCCGATCCCGAAACCGGTCCTGAACCTTTGTACAGCTCGT
CCATTCCTCCGGTTGAGTGCCGTCCTTCGGCGCGCTCGTACTGTTCCACGATAGTATAATCCTCATTATG
GGACGTGATGTCGAGCTTGATATTGACATTGTACGCGCCAGGGAGCTGCACCGGCTTCTTGGCCTTGTAC
GTGGTCTTGACTTCGGCGTCGTAATGACCGCCATCCTTGAGCTTGAGCCGCTGCTTGATCTCCCCTTTCA
GGGCTCCGTCCTCGGGGTACATCCTTTCCGATGAAGCTTCCCATCCCATAGTTTTCTTCTGCATCACCGG
CCCGTCCGAAGGGAAATTAGTTCCGCGCAACTTGACTTTGTAGATGAACTCCCCATCTTGCAGGGAGGAG
TCTTGGGTCACAGTCACCACTCCACCATCTTCAAAGTTCATCACGCGCTCCCACTTAAAGCCCTCAGGGA
ATGACAGCTTCAGGTAATCCGGAATGTCTGCCGGGTGCTTCACATAAGCCTTGGAACCGTACATGAACTG
CGGCGAAAGGATGTCCCATGCG
