>Addgene plasmid #61664 | KIF5C(1-560)-2xmCherry-EF(C) | addgene partial sequence | sequence record 104349 | rKIF5C-F 5'-GGTTGATTTGGCTGGGAGTG-3'
TATCAACAAGTCTTTGTCTGCTCTTGGAAATGTGATCTCTGCCTTGGCAGAAGGGACAAAAACACATGTG
CCATACCGGGACAGCAAGATGACTCGGATTCTCCAGGACTCTCTGGGTGGGAACTGCAGGACCACCATTG
TCATTTGCTGTTCTCCTTCAGTCTTCAATGAGGCTGAGACCAAGTCCACGCTGATGTTTGGACAGAGAGC
AAAGACCATCAAGAATACAGTCTCTGTGAACTTGGAACTAACAGCAGAAGAATGGAAGAAGAAATATGAA
AAAGAGAAAGAGAAGAATAAGGCCCTGAAGAGTGTCATCCAGCATCTGGAGGTGGAGCTGAACAGGTGGA
GGAACGGGGAAGCTGTGCCTGAGGATGAACAGATCAGTGCCAAGGACCAGAAGAACCTGGAGCCCTGCGA
CAACACACCCATCATAGACAACATCACACCTGTGGTTGACGGCATCTCTGCTGAGAAAGAGAAGTATGAC
GAGGAAATCACCAGTCTGTACCGACAGCTGGATGACAAGGACGATGAAATTAACCAGCAGAGCCAGCTGG
CTGAAAAGCTGAAGCAACAGATGTTGGATCAGGACGAGCTTCTAGCTTCCACCAGAAGGGACTACGAGAA
AATCCAGGAGGAGCTGACCCGCCTCCAGATTGAAAACGAGGCGGCTAAAGACGAGGTGAAGGAGGTCCTC
CAGGCCCTGGAGGAGCTGGCTGTCAATTACGACCAGAAGTCACA
