>Addgene plasmid #61664 | KIF5C(1-560)-2xmCherry-EF(C) | addgene partial sequence | sequence record 106734 | rKIF5C-F2 5'-GGAGCTGGCTGTCAATTACG-3'
CGAGCAACTGACCGATGAGCTGGCCCAGAAAACGACGACACTGACAACCACCCAGCGGGAGCTGAGTCAG
CTACAGGAGCTTAGCAACCACCAGAAGAAGAGGGCCACGGAGATCCTGAACCTGCTTCTCAAGGATCTGG
GCGAGCTGGTACCGGGAGGTGGTGGAGGAGGAGGTGGAGGACCGGTCGCCACCATGGTCAGCAAAGGGGA
AGAGGATAACATGGCCATCATCAAAGAGTTCATGCGGTTCAAGGTGCACATGGAAGGCAGCGTGAACGGA
CATGAGTTCGAGATCGAAGGAGAAGGAGAGGGACGCCCTTACGAGGGAACTCAGACCGCAAAGCTGAAAG
TGACTAAGGGTGGCCCTCTGCCGTTTGCGTGGGACATTCTGTCCCCGCAATTCATGTATGGCTCAAAAGC
CTACGTCAAACACCCAGCTGACATCCCAGACTACCTGAAACTCAGCTTTCCGGAAGGATTCAAGTGGGAA
CGCGTCATGAATTTCGAAGATGGCGGAGTGGTCACCGTGACTCAAGACAGCTCGTTGCAAGACGGGGAGT
TTATCTACAAGGTGAAGCTCCGGGGAACTAACTTCCCATCAGACGGTCCGGTCATGCAGAAAAAGACGAT
GGGTTGGGAAGCCTCCTCGGAGAGAATGTACCCAGAGGACGGCGCGCTG
